Addgene plasmid #43026: I-ATTT
Depositing lab: Chad Cowan & Kiran Musunuru. Depositing organization: Harvard University. Publication: A TALEN Genome-Editing System for Generating Human Stem Cell-Based Disease Models. Ding Q, Lee YK, Schaefer EA, Peters DT, Veres A, Kim K, Kuperwasser N, Motola DL, Meissner TB, Hendriks WT, Trevisan M, Gupta RM, Moisan A, Banks E, Friesen M, Schinzel RT, Xia F, Tang A, Xia Y, Figueroa E, Wann A, Ahfeldt T, Daheron L, Zhang F, Rubin LL, Peng LF, Chung RT, Musunuru K, Cowan CA. Cell Stem Cell. 2012 Dec 12. pii: S1934-5909(12)00645-5. doi: 10.1016/j.stem.2012.11.011. PubMed 23246482.
Backbone
  Vector backbone: pCRII-TOPO
  Backbone manufacturer: Invitrogen
  Backbone size w/o insert (bp): 3973
  Vector type: Bacterial Cloning
Growth in bacteria
  Bacterial resistance: Ampicillin and Kanamycin, 100 & 50 μg/mL
  Growth temperature: 37°C
  Growth strain: Top10
  Copy number: High Copy
Gene/Insert
  Gene/Insert name: I-ATTT
  Species: Synthetic
  Insert size (bp): 424
  Cloning method: TOPO Cloning
  Sequencing primers: 5′ T7; 3′ M13-rev
Terms and licenses: Academic/Nonprofit Terms; Industry Terms: Not Available to Industry
How to cite: I-ATTT was a gift from Chad Cowan & Kiran Musunuru (Addgene plasmid # 43026 ; http://n2t.net/addgene:43026 ; RRID:Addgene_43026)
