[The description below was written by a language model from this plasmid's Addgene catalogue record.]
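Description:
I-ATTT is a bacterial cloning plasmid built on the commercial pCRII-TOPO backbone (about 4 kb without insert), into which a 424 bp synthetic insert was introduced by TOPO cloning. It is a high-copy plasmid propagated in E. coli and can be selected with either ampicillin or kanamycin, since this backbone carries both resistance markers. The insert sits between the vector's T7 and M13-reverse priming sites, which are the recorded sequencing primers. The plasmid is classified only as a cloning vector, and the record describes no promoter or expression cassette intended to drive the insert in mammalian cells.

The record names the insert only as "I-ATTT" and does not spell out its composition. The associated publication describes a TALEN genome-editing system for generating human stem cell-based disease models. In that context, the name and the roughly 420 bp size are consistent with a pre-assembled block of four TALE repeat modules recognising the bases A, T, T and T, with the "I" prefix likely marking the position of this block within a larger repeat array. This reading is an inference from the name and the paper title rather than something stated in the catalogue fields. No feature table was supplied, so individual repeats, flanking restriction sites and assembly overhangs cannot be confirmed. On that interpretation, the plasmid would serve as one component of a library of building blocks, from which the insert is taken and joined with other modules to assemble a custom TALE DNA-binding domain in a separate nuclease expression vector.
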