>Addgene plasmid #43026 | I-ATTT | depositor partial sequence | sequence record 58291 | I-ATTT sequence 424 bps
CGTCTCCTGACCCCAGAGCAGGTCGTGGCAATCGCCTCCAACATTGGCGGGAAACAGGCACTCGAGACTG
TCCAGCGCCTGCTTCCCGTGCTGTGCCAAGCGCACGGACTCACCCCAGAGCAGGTCGTGGCCATTGCCTC
GAATGGAGGGGGCAAACAGGCGTTGGAAACCGTACAACGATTGCTGCCGGTGCTGTGCCAAGCGCACGGC
CTCACCCCAGAGCAGGTCGTGGCCATTGCCTCGAATGGAGGGGGCAAACAGGCGTTGGAAACCGTACAAC
GATTGCTGCCGGTGCTGTGCCAAGCGCACGGATTAACCCCAGAGCAGGTCGTGGCCATTGCCTCGAATGG
AGGGGGCAAACAGGCGTTGGAAACCGTACAACGATTGCTGCCGGTGCTGTGCCAAGCGCACGGCTTAAGA
GACG
