>Addgene plasmid #43026 | I-ATTT | addgene partial sequence | sequence record 59935 | M13-F20 5'-TGTAAAACGACGGCCAGT-3'
CTATAGGGCGAATTGGGCCCTCTAGATGCATGCTCGAGCGGCCGCCAGTGTGATGGATATCTGCAGAATT
CGCCCTTATATAGATGCCGTCCTAGCGCGTCTCCTGACCCCAGAGCAGGTCGTGGCAATCGCCTCCAACA
TTGGCGGGAAACAGGCACTCGAGACTGTCCAGCGCCTGCTTCCCGTGCTGTGCCAAGCGCACGGACTCAC
CCCAGAGCAGGTCGTGGCCATTGCCTCGAATGGAGGGGGCAAACAGGCGTTGGAAACCGTACAACGATTG
CTGCCGGTGCTGTGCCAAGCGCACGGCCTCACCCCAGAGCAGGTCGTGGCCATTGCCTCGAATGGAGGGG
GCAAACAGGCGTTGGAAACCGTACAACGATTGCTGCCGGTGCTGTGCCAAGCGCACGGATTAACCCCAGA
GCAGGTCGTGGCCATTGCCTCGAATGGAGGGGGCAAACAGGCGTTGGAAACCGTACAACGATTGCTGCCG
GTGCTGTGCCAAGCGCACGGCTTAAGAGACGTGGGCACAGGAAAGATACTTAAGGGCGAATTCCAGCACA
CTGGCGGCCGTTACTAGTGGATCCGAGCTCGGTACCAAGCTTGATGCATAGCTTGAGTATTCTATAGTGT
CACCTAAATAGCTTGGCGTAATCATGGTCATAGCTGTTTCCTGTGTGAAATTGTTATCCGCTCACAATTC
CACACAACATACGAGCCGGAAGCATAAAGTGTAAAGCCTGGGGTGCCTAATGAGTGAGCTAACTCACATT
AATTGCGTTGCGCTCACTGCCCGCTTTCCAGTCGGGAAACCTGTCGTGCCAGCTGCATTAATGAATCGGC
CAACGCGCGGGGAGAGGCGGTTTGCGTATTGGGCGCTCTTCCGCTTCCTCGCTCACTGACT
